>Addgene plasmid #236816 | pGL4 [luc2P/ATF4-RE/Hygro] Vector | addgene full sequence | sequence record 471822 | Addgene NGS Result
GGCCTAACTGGCCGGTACCTGAGCTCGTTTCATCAGTTTCATCAGTTTCATCAGTTTCATCAGTTTCATC
AGTTTCATCACTCGAGGATATCAAGATCTGGCCTCGGCGGCCAAGCTTAGACACTAGAGGGTATATAATG
GAAGCTCGACTTCCAGCTTGGCAATCCGGTACTGTTGGTAAAGCCACCATGGAAGATGCCAAAAACATTA
AGAAGGGCCCAGCGCCATTCTACCCACTCGAAGACGGGACCGCCGGCGAGCAGCTGCACAAAGCCATGAA
GCGCTACGCCCTGGTGCCCGGCACCATCGCCTTTACCGACGCACATATCGAGGTGGACATTACCTACGCC
GAGTACTTCGAGATGAGCGTTCGGCTGGCAGAAGCTATGAAGCGCTATGGGCTGAATACAAACCATCGGA
TCGTGGTGTGCAGCGAGAATAGCTTGCAGTTCTTCATGCCCGTGTTGGGTGCCCTGTTCATCGGTGTGGC
TGTGGCCCCAGCTAACGACATCTACAACGAGCGCGAGCTGCTGAACAGCATGGGCATCAGCCAGCCCACC
GTCGTATTCGTGAGCAAGAAAGGGCTGCAAAAGATCCTCAACGTGCAAAAGAAGCTACCGATCATACAAA
AGATCATCATCATGGATAGCAAGACCGACTACCAGGGCTTCCAAAGCATGTACACCTTCGTGACTTCCCA
TTTGCCACCCGGCTTCAACGAGTACGACTTCGTGCCCGAGAGCTTCGACCGGGACAAAACCATCGCCCTG
ATCATGAACAGTAGTGGCAGTACCGGATTGCCCAAGGGCGTAGCCCTACCGCACCGCACCGCTTGTGTCC
GATTCAGTCATGCCCGCGACCCCATCTTCGGCAACCAGATCATCCCCGACACCGCTATCCTCAGCGTGGT
GCCATTTCACCACGGCTTCGGCATGTTCACCACGCTGGGCTACTTGATCTGCGGCTTTCGGGTCGTGCTC
ATGTACCGCTTCGAGGAGGAGCTATTCTTGCGCAGCTTGCAAGACTATAAGATTCAATCTGCCCTGCTGG
TGCCCACACTATTTAGCTTCTTCGCTAAGAGCACTCTCATCGACAAGTACGACCTAAGCAACTTGCACGA
GATCGCCAGCGGCGGGGCGCCGCTCAGCAAGGAGGTAGGTGAGGCCGTGGCCAAACGCTTCCACCTACCA
GGCATCCGCCAGGGCTACGGCCTGACAGAAACAACCAGCGCCATTCTGATCACCCCCGAAGGGGACGACA
AGCCTGGCGCAGTAGGCAAGGTGGTGCCCTTCTTCGAGGCTAAGGTGGTGGACTTGGACACCGGTAAGAC
ACTGGGTGTGAACCAGCGCGGCGAGCTGTGCGTCCGTGGCCCCATGATCATGAGCGGCTACGTTAACAAC
CCCGAGGCTACAAACGCTCTCATCGACAAGGACGGCTGGCTGCACAGCGGCGACATCGCCTACTGGGACG
AGGACGAGCACTTCTTCATCGTGGACCGGCTGAAGAGCCTGATCAAATACAAGGGCTACCAGGTAGCCCC
AGCCGAACTGGAGAGCATCCTGCTGCAACACCCCAACATCTTCGACGCCGGGGTCGCCGGCCTGCCCGAC
GACGATGCCGGCGAGCTGCCCGCCGCAGTCGTCGTGCTGGAACACGGTAAAACCATGACCGAGAAGGAGA
TCGTGGACTATGTGGCCAGCCAGGTTACAACCGCCAAGAAGCTGCGCGGTGGTGTTGTGTTCGTGGACGA
GGTGCCTAAAGGACTGACCGGCAAGTTGGACGCCCGCAAGATCCGCGAGATTCTCATTAAGGCCAAGAAG
GGCGGCAAGATCGCCGTGAATTCTCACGGCTTCCCTCCCGAGGTGGAGGAGCAGGCCGCCGGCACCCTGC
CCATGAGCTGCGCCCAGGAGAGCGGCATGGATAGACACCCTGCTGCTTGCGCCAGCGCCAGGATCAACGT
CTAAGGCCGCGACTCTAGAGTCGGGGCGGCCGGCCGCTTCGAGCAGACATGATAAGATACATTGATGAGT
TTGGACAAACCACAACTAGAATGCAGTGAAAAAAATGCTTTATTTGTGAAATTTGTGATGCTATTGCTTT
ATTTGTAACCATTATAAGCTGCAATAAACAAGTTAACAACAACAATTGCATTCATTTTATGTTTCAGGTT
CAGGGGGAGGTGTGGGAGGTTTTTTAAAGCAAGTAAAACCTCTACAAATGTGGTAAAATCGATAAGGATC
CGTTTGCGTATTGGGCGCTCTTCCGCTGATCTGCGCAGCACCATGGCCTGAAATAACCTCTGAAAGAGGA
ACTTGGTTAGCTACCTTCTGAGGCGGAAAGAACCAGCTGTGGAATGTGTGTCAGTTAGGGTGTGGAAAGT
CCCCAGGCTCCCCAGCAGGCAGAAGTATGCAAAGCATGCATCTCAATTAGTCAGCAACCAGGTGTGGAAA
GTCCCCAGGCTCCCCAGCAGGCAGAAGTATGCAAAGCATGCATCTCAATTAGTCAGCAACCATAGTCCCG
CCCCTAACTCCGCCCATCCCGCCCCTAACTCCGCCCAGTTCCGCCCATTCTCCGCCCCATGGCTGACTAA
TTTTTTTTATTTATGCAGAGGCCGAGGCCGCCTCTGCCTCTGAGCTATTCCAGAAGTAGTGAGGAGGCTT
TTTTGGAGGCCTAGGCTTTTGCAAAAAGCTCGATTCTTCTGACACTAGCGCCACCATGAAGAAGCCCGAA
CTCACCGCTACCAGCGTTGAAAAATTTCTCATCGAGAAGTTCGACAGTGTGAGCGACCTGATGCAGTTGT
CGGAGGGCGAAGAGAGCCGAGCCTTCAGCTTCGATGTCGGCGGACGCGGCTATGTACTGCGGGTGAATAG
CTGCGCTGATGGCTTCTACAAAGACCGCTACGTGTACCGCCACTTCGCCAGCGCTGCACTACCCATCCCC
GAAGTGTTGGACATCGGCGAGTTCAGCGAGAGCCTGACATACTGCATCAGTAGACGCGCCCAAGGCGTTA
CTCTCCAAGACCTCCCCGAAACAGAGCTGCCTGCTGTGTTACAGCCTGTCGCCGAAGCTATGGATGCTAT
TGCCGCCGCCGACCTCAGTCAAACCAGCGGCTTCGGCCCATTCGGGCCCCAAGGCATCGGCCAGTACACA
ACCTGGCGGGATTTCATTTGCGCCATTGCTGATCCCCATGTCTACCACTGGCAGACCGTGATGGACGACA
CCGTGTCCGCCAGCGTAGCTCAAGCCCTGGACGAACTGATGCTGTGGGCCGAAGACTGTCCCGAGGTGCG
CCACCTCGTCCATGCCGACTTCGGCAGCAACAACGTCCTGACCGACAACGGCCGCATCACCGCCGTAATC
GACTGGTCCGAAGCTATGTTCGGGGACAGTCAGTACGAGGTGGCCAACATCTTCTTCTGGCGGCCCTGGC
TGGCTTGCATGGAGCAGCAGACTCGCTACTTCGAGCGCCGGCATCCCGAGCTGGCCGGCAGCCCTCGTCT
GCGAGCCTACATGCTGCGCATCGGCCTGGATCAGCTCTACCAGAGCCTCGTGGACGGCAACTTCGACGAT
GCTGCCTGGGCTCAAGGCCGCTGCGATGCCATCGTCCGCAGCGGGGCCGGCACCGTCGGTCGCACACAAA
TCGCTCGCCGGAGCGCAGCCGTATGGACCGACGGCTGCGTCGAGGTGCTGGCCGACAGCGGCAACCGCCG
GCCCAGTACACGACCGCGCGCTAAGGAGGTAGGTCGAGTTTAAACTCTAGAACCGGTCATGGCCGCAATA
AAATATCTTTATTTTCATTACATCTGTGTGTTGGTTTTTTGTGTGTTCGAACTAGATGCTGTCGACCGAT
GCCCTTGAGAGCCTTCAACCCAGTCAGCTCCTTCCGGTGGGCGCGGGGCATGACTATCGTCGCCGCACTT
ATGACTGTCTTCTTTATCATGCAACTCGTAGGACAGGTGCCGGCAGCGCTCTTCCGCTTCCTCGCTCACT
GACTCGCTGCGCTCGGTCGTTCGGCTGCGGCGAGCGGTATCAGCTCACTCAAAGGCGGTAATACGGTTAT
CCACAGAATCAGGGGATAACGCAGGAAAGAACATGTGAGCAAAAGGCCAGCAAAAGGCCAGGAACCGTAA
AAAGGCCGCGTTGCTGGCGTTTTTCCATAGGCTCCGCCCCCCTGACGAGCATCACAAAAATCGACGCTCA
AGTCAGAGGTGGCGAAACCCGACAGGACTATAAAGATACCAGGCGTTTCCCCCTGGAAGCTCCCTCGTGC
GCTCTCCTGTTCCGACCCTGCCGCTTACCGGATACCTGTCCGCCTTTCTCCCTTCGGGAAGCGTGGCGCT
TTCTCATAGCTCACGCTGTAGGTATCTCAGTTCGGTGTAGGTCGTTCGCTCCAAGCTGGGCTGTGTGCAC
GAACCCCCCGTTCAGCCCGACCGCTGCGCCTTATCCGGTAACTATCGTCTTGAGTCCAACCCGGTAAGAC
ACGACTTATCGCCACTGGCAGCAGCCACTGGTAACAGGATTAGCAGAGCGAGGTATGTAGGCGGTGCTAC
AGAGTTCTTGAAGTGGTGGCCTAACTACGGCTACACTAGAAGAACAGTATTTGGTATCTGCGCTCTGCTG
AAGCCAGTTACCTTCGGAAAAAGAGTTGGTAGCTCTTGATCCGGCAAACAAACCACCGCTGGTAGCGGTG
GTTTTTTTGTTTGCAAGCAGCAGATTACGCGCAGAAAAAAAGGATCTCAAGAAGATCCTTTGATCTTTTC
TACGGGGTCTGACGCTCAGTGGAACGAAAACTCACGTTAAGGGATTTTGGTCATGAGATTATCAAAAAGG
ATCTTCACCTAGATCCTTTTAAATTAAAAATGAAGTTTTAAATCAATCTAAAGTATATATGAGTAAACTT
GGTCTGACAGCGGCCGCAAATGCTAAACCACTGCAGTGGTTACCAGTGCTTGATCAGTGAGGCACCGATC
TCAGCGATCTGCCTATTTCGTTCGTCCATAGTGGCCTGACTCCCCGTCGTGTAGATCACTACGATTCGTG
AGGGCTTACCATCAGGCCCCAGCGCAGCAATGATGCCGCGAGAGCCGCGTTCACCGGCCCCCGATTTGTC
AGCAATGAACCAGCCAGCAGGGAGGGCCGAGCGAAGAAGTGGTCCTGCTACTTTGTCCGCCTCCATCCAG
TCTATGAGCTGCTGTCGTGATGCTAGAGTAAGAAGTTCGCCAGTGAGTAGTTTCCGAAGAGTTGTGGCCA
TTGCTACTGGCATCGTGGTATCACGCTCGTCGTTCGGTATGGCTTCGTTCAACTCTGGTTCCCAGCGGTC
AAGCCGGGTCACATGATCACCCATATTATGAAGAAATGCAGTCAGCTCCTTAGGGCCTCCGATCGTTGTC
AGAAGTAAGTTGGCCGCGGTGTTGTCGCTCATGGTAATGGCAGCACTACACAATTCTCTTACCGTCATGC
CATCCGTAAGATGCTTTTCCGTGACCGGCGAGTACTCAACCAAGTCGTTTTGTGAGTAGTGTATACGGCG
ACCAAGCTGCTCTTGCCCGGCGTCTATACGGGACAACACCGCGCCACATAGCAGTACTTTGAAAGTGCTC
ATCATCGGGAATCGTTCTTCGGGGCGGAAAGACTCAAGGATCTTGCCGCTATTGAGATCCAGTTCGATAT
AGCCCACTCTTGCACCCAGTTGATCTTCAGCATCTTTTACTTTCACCAGCGTTTCGGGGTGTGCAAAAAC
AGGCAAGCAAAATGCCGCAAAGAAGGGAATGAGTGCGACACGAAAATGTTGGATGCTCATACTCGTCCTT
TTTCAATATTATTGAAGCATTTATCAGGGTTACTAGTACGTCTCTCAAGGATAAGTAAGTAATATTAAGG
TACGGGAGGTATTGGACAGGCCGCAATAAAATATCTTTATTTTCATTACATCTGTGTGTTGGTTTTTTGT
GTGAATCGATAGTACTAACATACGCTCTCCATCAAAACAAAACGAAACAAAACAAACTAGCAAAATAGGC
TGTCCCCAGTGCAAGTGCAGGTGCCAGAACATTTCTCT
Features (pLannotate 1.2.2; 14 found; start..end, strand, type, name):
    125..156     +  promoter       minP: minimal TATA-box promoter with low basal activity
    189..1838    +  CDS            luciferase: firefly luciferase synthetic luc2 version of the luciferase gene
   1842..1961    +  CDS            hPEST: PEST degradation sequence from mouse ornithine decarboxylase human codon-optimized
   2013..2134    -  polyA_signal   SV40 poly(A) signal: SV40 polyadenylation signal
   2160..2291    -  CDS            LT_SV40 (fragment): Experimental evidence at protein level: Swiss-Prot protein existence level 1. Isoform 17kT antigen targets host RBL2 for degradation and promotes cell proliferation. Transactivates host cyclin A promoter through its J domain. From Simian virus 40 (SV40).
   2328..2685    +  promoter       SV40 promoter: SV40 enhancer and early promoter
   2716..3753    +  CDS            HygR: hygromycin B phosphotransferase confers resistance to hygromycin
   3777..3825    +  polyA_signal   poly(A) signal: synthetic polyadenylation signal
   3841..3972    +  CDS            TcR (fragment): tetracycline efflux protein; tet; confers resistance to tetracycline
   4152..4740    -  rep_origin     ori: high-copy-number ColE1/pMB1/pBR322/pUC origin of replication
   4940..5800    -  CDS            AmpR: β-lactamase confers resistance to ampicillin, carbenicillin, and related antibiotics
   5801..5842    -  promoter       AmpR promoter (fragment): bla
   5905..5953    +  polyA_signal   poly(A) signal: synthetic polyadenylation signal
   5967..6058    +  misc_feature   pause site: RNA polymerase II transcriptional pause signal from the human α2 globin gene
