[The description below was written by a language model from this plasmid's Addgene catalogue record and pLannotate feature annotations shown in this document.]
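Description:
pGL4 [luc2P/ATF4-RE/Hygro] Vector is a mammalian luciferase reporter plasmid of about 6.1 kb, built on the pGL4.24[luc2P/minP] backbone and designed to report transcriptional activity driven by ATF4. It is maintained in E. coli through a high-copy ColE1/pUC-type origin and an ampicillin resistance gene (β-lactamase). For selecting stably transfected mammalian cells it carries a hygromycin B phosphotransferase cassette driven by the SV40 enhancer/early promoter and ended by a synthetic polyadenylation signal.

The reporter unit is a minimal TATA-box promoter (minP) with low basal activity, followed by the synthetic firefly luciferase gene luc2. This is fused at its C-terminus to a human codon-optimised PEST degradation sequence (hPEST), giving the destabilised luc2P reporter, and the unit ends in an SV40 poly(A) signal. The catalogue lists the insert as human ATF4, but the plasmid name and stated purpose indicate that what is cloned is an ATF4 response element rather than the ATF4 coding sequence, and no ATF4 CDS appears in the annotation. The response element itself is not annotated in the feature table. It presumably lies in the unannotated stretch upstream of minP, although the record gives neither its position nor its copy number.

A synthetic poly(A) signal and an RNA polymerase II transcriptional pause site sit upstream of the reporter region, where they limit read-through transcription from the backbone and so reduce background. Because the PEST tag shortens the reporter's half-life, the luminescence signal follows changes in promoter activity more closely. The short SV40 large T and TcR matches are annotation fragments rather than functional genes. The construct is used in transient or hygromycin-selected stable luciferase assays that monitor ATF4-dependent transcription.
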