Addgene plasmid #236816: pGL4 [luc2P/ATF4-RE/Hygro] Vector
Purpose: Express ATF4 response element in luciferase reporter assay
Depositing lab: Promega Corporation.
Backbone
  Vector backbone: pGL4.24[luc2P/minP] Vector
  Vector type: Luciferase
  Selectable markers: Hygromycin
Growth in bacteria
  Bacterial resistance: Ampicillin, 100 μg/mL
  Growth temperature: 37°C
  Growth strain: DH5alpha
  Copy number: High Copy
Gene/Insert
  Gene/Insert name: ATF4
  Species: H. sapiens (human)
  Mutation: None
  Entrez Gene: ATF4 (a.k.a. CREB-2, CREB2, TAXREB67, TXREB)
  Promoter: minP
  Cloning method: Other
Terms and licenses: Academic/Nonprofit Terms; Industry Terms
How to cite: pGL4 [luc2P/ATF4-RE/Hygro] Vector was a gift from Promega Corporation (Addgene plasmid # 236816 ; http://n2t.net/addgene:236816 ; RRID:Addgene_236816)
